Addgene plasmid #128744: pcDNA3.1-mCherry
Purpose: (Empty Backbone) Expresses mCherry in mammalian cells
Depositing lab: David Bartel. Depositing organization: Whitehead Institute for Biomedical Research. Publication: A Network of Noncoding Regulatory RNAs Acts in the Mammalian Brain. Kleaveland B, Shi CY, Stefano J, Bartel DP. Cell. 2018 Jul 12;174(2):350-362.e17. doi: 10.1016/j.cell.2018.05.022. Epub 2018 Jun 7. PubMed 29887379.
Backbone
  Vector backbone: pcDNA3.1
  Backbone size (bp): 5300
  Vector type: Mammalian Expression
  Selectable markers: Neomycin (select with G418)
Growth in bacteria
  Bacterial resistance: Ampicillin, 100 μg/mL
  Growth temperature: 37°C
  Growth strain: DH5alpha
  Copy number: High Copy
Gene/Insert
  Cloning method: Restriction Enzyme
  Sequencing primers: 3′ BGH REV
Terms and licenses: Academic/Nonprofit Terms; Industry Terms: Not Available to Industry
How to cite: pcDNA3.1-mCherry was a gift from David Bartel (Addgene plasmid # 128744 ; http://n2t.net/addgene:128744 ; RRID:Addgene_128744)
