[The description below was written by a language model from this plasmid's Addgene catalogue record and pLannotate feature annotations shown in this document.]
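Description:
pcDNA3.1-mCherry is a mammalian expression plasmid built on the pcDNA3.1 backbone and catalogued as an empty backbone that expresses the red fluorescent protein mCherry. It is propagated in E. coli as a high-copy plasmid through a ColE1/pUC-type origin, with β-lactamase (AmpR) under its own promoter providing ampicillin selection. An f1 origin is also present. For selection in mammalian cells, an SV40 enhancer/early promoter drives the neomycin phosphotransferase gene, which confers G418 resistance, and this unit ends in an SV40 polyadenylation signal. The short ble, lacI, lac promoter/operator, bom and HIV-1 LTR matches in the annotation are small fragments and most likely backbone remnants or incidental hits rather than functional parts.

The expression cassette uses the human CMV immediate-early enhancer and promoter, followed by a T7 promoter, which can support in vitro transcription, and then the mCherry coding sequence. The bovine growth hormone polyadenylation signal terminates the transcript. The sequenced record (about 6.5 kb) also shows something the catalogue fields do not mention. Between the mCherry stop codon and the bGH signal lies a 3′ UTR region containing five boxB hairpins interspersed with short fragments matching human β-globin 3′ sequence. BoxB elements are the RNA binding sites for the λN peptide and are commonly used to tether λN-fused proteins to a reporter mRNA, though the record does not say whether this is their intended role here.

As far as the record supports, the plasmid serves as a constitutive mCherry reporter or transfection control and as a backbone into which sequences can be inserted by restriction cloning. It comes from a study of noncoding regulatory RNAs in the mammalian brain.
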