Features (pLannotate 1.2.2; 29 found; start..end, strand, type, name):
    118..447     +  promoter       SV40 promoter: SV40 enhancer and early promoter
    514..1305    +  CDS            neo: KKA2_KLEPN - Also known as kan, nptII. Experimental evidence at protein level: Swiss-Prot protein existence level 1. Resistance to kanamycin, neomycin, paromomycin, ribostamycin, butirosin and gentamicin B. From Klebsiella pneumoniae.
   1329..1487    +  CDS            ble (fragment): BLE_KLEPN - Experimental evidence at protein level: Swiss-Prot protein existence level 1. Binding protein with a strong affinity to the bleomycin family of antibiotics. Binds to CL990; an antimitotic-antibiotic compound. From Klebsiella pneumoniae.
   1482..1603    +  polyA_signal   SV40 poly(A) signal: SV40 polyadenylation signal
   1676..1692    -  protein_bind   lac operator: The lac repressor binds to the lac operator to inhibit transcription in E. coli. This inhibition can be relieved by adding lactose or isopropyl-β-D-thiogalactopyranoside (IPTG). lac repressor encoded by lacI
   1700..1730    -  promoter       lac promoter: promoter for the E. coli lac operon
   1745..1766    -  protein_bind   CAP binding site: CAP binding activates transcription in the presence of cAMP. E. coli catabolite activator protein
   1779..1871    -  CDS            lacI (fragment): lac repressor; lacI; The lac repressor binds to the lac operator to inhibit transcription in E. coli. This inhibition can be relieved by adding lactose or isopropyl-β-D-thiogalactopyranoside (IPTG).
   2054..2642    -  rep_origin     ori: high-copy-number ColE1/pMB1/pBR322/pUC origin of replication
   2813..3673    -  CDS            AmpR: β-lactamase; bla; confers resistance to ampicillin, carbenicillin, and related antibiotics
   3674..3778    -  promoter       AmpR promoter: bla
   3837..3889    -  misc_feature   bom (fragment): basis of mobility region from pBR322
   4044..4423    +  enhancer       CMV enhancer: human cytomegalovirus immediate early enhancer
   4424..4627    +  promoter       CMV promoter: human cytomegalovirus (CMV) immediate early promoter
   4623..4656    +  LTR            5' LTR (truncated) (fragment): truncated 5' long terminal repeat (LTR) from HIV-1
   4672..4690    +  promoter       T7 promoter: promoter for bacteriophage T7 RNA polymerase
   4773..5480    +  CDS            mCherry: mCherry is a basic (constitutively fluorescent) red fluorescent protein published in 2004, derived from Discosoma sp.. It is reported to be a very rapidly-maturing monomer with low acid sensitivity.
   5514..5583    +  polyA_signal   β-globin poly(A) (fragment): human β-globin polyadenylation signal
   5590..5608    +  protein_bind   boxB: λ N peptide binding site consisting of an RNA hairpin within the N-utliization (nut) site of the λ bacteriophage transcript (Tan and Frankel, 1995) λN peptide
   5614..5636    +  polyA_signal   β-globin poly(A) (fragment): human β-globin polyadenylation signal
   5634..5652    +  protein_bind   boxB: λ N peptide binding site consisting of an RNA hairpin within the N-utliization (nut) site of the λ bacteriophage transcript (Tan and Frankel, 1995) λN peptide
   5658..5676    +  protein_bind   boxB: λ N peptide binding site consisting of an RNA hairpin within the N-utliization (nut) site of the λ bacteriophage transcript (Tan and Frankel, 1995) λN peptide
   5697..5719    +  polyA_signal   β-globin poly(A) (fragment): human β-globin polyadenylation signal
   5717..5735    +  protein_bind   boxB: λ N peptide binding site consisting of an RNA hairpin within the N-utliization (nut) site of the λ bacteriophage transcript (Tan and Frankel, 1995) λN peptide
   5741..5759    +  protein_bind   boxB: λ N peptide binding site consisting of an RNA hairpin within the N-utliization (nut) site of the λ bacteriophage transcript (Tan and Frankel, 1995) λN peptide
   5780..5813    +  polyA_signal   β-globin poly(A) (fragment): human β-globin polyadenylation signal
   5868..6092    +  polyA_signal   bGH poly(A) signal: bovine growth hormone polyadenylation signal
   6096..6117    +  promoter       SV40 promoter (fragment): SV40 enhancer and early promoter
   6138..104     +  rep_origin     f1 ori (across the origin) (sequence partly withheld): f1 bacteriophage origin of replication; arrow indicates direction of (+) strand synthesis
>Addgene plasmid #128744 | pcDNA3.1-mCherry | addgene full sequence | sequence record 354424 | Addgene NGS Result
ACTCAACCCTATCTCGGTCTATTCTTTTGATTTATAAGGGATTTTGCCGATTTCGGCCTATTGGTTAAAA
AATGAGCTGATTTAACAAAAATTTAACGCGAATTAATTCTGTGGAATGTGTGTCAGTTAGGGTGTGGAAA
GTCCCCAGGCTCCCCAGCAGGCAGAAGTATGCAAAGCATGCATCTCAATTAGTCAGCAACCAGGTGTGGA
AAGTCCCCAGGCTCCCCAGCAGGCAGAAGTATGCAAAGCATGCATCTCAATTAGTCAGCAACCATAGTCC
CGCCCCTAACTCCGCCCATCCCGCCCCTAACTCCGCCCAGTTCCGCCCATTCTCCGCCCCATGGCTGACT
AATTTTTTTTATTTATGCAGAGGCCGAGGCCGCCTCTGCCTCTGAGCTATTCCAGAAGTAGTGAGGAGGC
TTTTTTGGAGGCCTAGGCTTTTGCAAAAAGCTCCCGGGAGCTTGTATATCCATTTTCGGATCTGATCAAG
AGACAGGATGAGGATCGTTTCGCATGATTGAACAAGATGGATTGCACGCAGGTTCTCCGGCCGCTTGGGT
GGAGAGGCTATTCGGCTATGACTGGGCACAACAGACAATCGGCTGCTCTGATGCCGCCGTGTTCCGGCTG
TCAGCGCAGGGGCGCCCGGTTCTTTTTGTCAAGACCGACCTGTCCGGTGCCCTGAATGAACTGCAGGACG
AGGCAGCGCGGCTATCGTGGCTGGCCACGACGGGCGTTCCTTGCGCAGCTGTGCTCGACGTTGTCACTGA
AGCGGGAAGGGACTGGCTGCTATTGGGCGAAGTGCCGGGGCAGGATCTCCTGTCATCTCACCTTGCTCCT
GCCGAGAAAGTATCCATCATGGCTGATGCAATGCGGCGGCTGCATACGCTTGATCCGGCTACCTGCCCAT
TCGACCACCAAGCGAAACATCGCATCGAGCGAGCACGTACTCGGATGGAAGCCGGTCTTGTCGATCAGGA
TGATCTGGACGAAGAGCATCAGGGGCTCGCGCCAGCCGAACTGTTCGCCAGGCTCAAGGCGCGCATGCCC
GACGGCGAGGATCTCGTCGTGACCCATGGCGATGCCTGCTTGCCGAATATCATGGTGGAAAATGGCCGCT
TTTCTGGATTCATCGACTGTGGCCGGCTGGGTGTGGCGGACCGCTATCAGGACATAGCGTTGGCTACCCG
TGATATTGCTGAAGAGCTTGGCGGCGAATGGGCTGACCGCTTCCTCGTGCTTTACGGTATCGCCGCTCCC
GATTCGCAGCGCATCGCCTTCTATCGCCTTCTTGACGAGTTCTTCTGAGCGGGACTCTGGGGTTCGAAAT
GACCGACCAAGCGACGCCCAACCTGCCATCACGAGATTTCGATTCCACCGCCGCCTTCTATGAAAGGTTG
GGCTTCGGAATCGTTTTCCGGGACGCCGGCTGGATGATCCTCCAGCGCGGGGATCTCATGCTGGAGTTCT
TCGCCCACCCCAACTTGTTTATTGCAGCTTATAATGGTTACAAATAAAGCAATAGCATCACAAATTTCAC
AAATAAAGCATTTTTTTCACTGCATTCTAGTTGTGGTTTGTCCAAACTCATCAATGTATCTTATCATGTC
TGTATACCGTCGACCTCTAGCTAGAGCTTGGCGTAATCATGGTCATAGCTGTTTCCTGTGTGAAATTGTT
ATCCGCTCACAATTCCACACAACATACGAGCCGGAAGCATAAAGTGTAAAGCCTGGGGTGCCTAATGAGT
GAGCTAACTCACATTAATTGCGTTGCGCTCACTGCCCGCTTTCCAGTCGGGAAACCTGTCGTGCCAGCTG
CATTAATGAATCGGCCAACGCGCGGGGAGAGGCGGTTTGCGTATTGGGCGCTCTTCCGCTTCCTCGCTCA
CTGACTCGCTGCGCTCGGTCGTTCGGCTGCGGCGAGCGGTATCAGCTCACTCAAAGGCGGTAATACGGTT
ATCCACAGAATCAGGGGATAACGCAGGAAAGAACATGTGAGCAAAAGGCCAGCAAAAGGCCAGGAACCGT
AAAAAGGCCGCGTTGCTGGCGTTTTTCCATAGGCTCCGCCCCCCTGACGAGCATCACAAAAATCGACGCT
CAAGTCAGAGGTGGCGAAACCCGACAGGACTATAAAGATACCAGGCGTTTCCCCCTGGAAGCTCCCTCGT
GCGCTCTCCTGTTCCGACCCTGCCGCTTACCGGATACCTGTCCGCCTTTCTCCCTTCGGGAAGCGTGGCG
CTTTCTCATAGCTCACGCTGTAGGTATCTCAGTTCGGTGTAGGTCGTTCGCTCCAAGCTGGGCTGTGTGC
ACGAACCCCCCGTTCAGCCCGACCGCTGCGCCTTATCCGGTAACTATCGTCTTGAGTCCAACCCGGTAAG
ACACGACTTATCGCCACTGGCAGCAGCCACTGGTAACAGGATTAGCAGAGCGAGGTATGTAGGCGGTGCT
ACAGAGTTCTTGAAGTGGTGGCCTAACTACGGCTACACTAGAAGAACAGTATTTGGTATCTGCGCTCTGC
TGAAGCCAGTTACCTTCGGAAAAAGAGTTGGTAGCTCTTGATCCGGCAAACAAACCACCGCTGGTAGCGG
TGGTTTTTTTGTTTGCAAGCAGCAGATTACGCGCAGAAAAAAAGGATCTCAAGAAGATCCTTTGATCTTT
TCTACGGGGTCTGACGCTCAGTGGAACGAAAACTCACGTTAAGGGATTTTGGTCATGAGATTATCAAAAA
GGATCTTCACCTAGATCCTTTTAAATTAAAAATGAAGTTTTAAATCAATCTAAAGTATATATGAGTAAAC
TTGGTCTGACAGTTACCAATGCTTAATCAGTGAGGCACCTATCTCAGCGATCTGTCTATTTCGTTCATCC
ATAGTTGCCTGACTCCCCGTCGTGTAGATAACTACGATACGGGAGGGCTTACCATCTGGCCCCAGTGCTG
CAATGATACCGCGAGACCCACGCTCACCGGCTCCAGATTTATCAGCAATAAACCAGCCAGCCGGAAGGGC
CGAGCGCAGAAGTGGTCCTGCAACTTTATCCGCCTCCATCCAGTCTATTAATTGTTGCCGGGAAGCTAGA
GTAAGTAGTTCGCCAGTTAATAGTTTGCGCAACGTTGTTGCCATTGCTACAGGCATCGTGGTGTCACGCT
CGTCGTTTGGTATGGCTTCATTCAGCTCCGGTTCCCAACGATCAAGGCGAGTTACATGATCCCCCATGTT
GTGCAAAAAAGCGGTTAGCTCCTTCGGTCCTCCGATCGTTGTCAGAAGTAAGTTGGCCGCAGTGTTATCA
CTCATGGTTATGGCAGCACTGCATAATTCTCTTACTGTCATGCCATCCGTAAGATGCTTTTCTGTGACTG
GTGAGTACTCAACCAAGTCATTCTGAGAATAGTGTATGCGGCGACCGAGTTGCTCTTGCCCGGCGTCAAT
ACGGGATAATACCGCGCCACATAGCAGAACTTTAAAAGTGCTCATCATTGGAAAACGTTCTTCGGGGCGA
AAACTCTCAAGGATCTTACCGCTGTTGAGATCCAGTTCGATGTAACCCACTCGTGCACCCAACTGATCTT
CAGCATCTTTTACTTTCACCAGCGTTTCTGGGTGAGCAAAAACAGGAAGGCAAAATGCCGCAAAAAAGGG
AATAAGGGCGACACGGAAATGTTGAATACTCATACTCTTCCTTTTTCAATATTATTGAAGCATTTATCAG
GGTTATTGTCTCATGAGCGGATACATATTTGAATGTATTTAGAAAAATAAACAAATAGGGGTTCCGCGCA
CATTTCCCCGAAAAGTGCCACCTGACGTCGACGGATCGGGAGATCTCCCGATCCCCTATGGTGCACTCTC
AGTACAATCTGCTCTGATGCCGCATAGTTAAGCCAGTATCTGCTCCCTGCTTGTGTGTTGGAGGTCGCTG
AGTAGTGCGCGAGCAAAATTTAAGCTACAACAAGGCAAGGCTTGACCGACAATTGCATGAAGAATCTGCT
TAGGGTTAGGCGTTTTGCGCTGCTTCGCGATGTACGGGCCAGATATACGCGTTGACATTGATTATTGACT
AGTTATTAATAGTAATCAATTACGGGGTCATTAGTTCATAGCCCATATATGGAGTTCCGCGTTACATAAC
TTACGGTAAATGGCCCGCCTGGCTGACCGCCCAACGACCCCCGCCCATTGACGTCAATAATGACGTATGT
TCCCATAGTAACGCCAATAGGGACTTTCCATTGACGTCAATGGGTGGAGTATTTACGGTAAACTGCCCAC
TTGGCAGTACATCAAGTGTATCATATGCCAAGTACGCCCCCTATTGACGTCAATGACGGTAAATGGCCCG
CCTGGCATTATGCCCAGTACATGACCTTATGGGACTTTCCTACTTGGCAGTACATCTACGTATTAGTCAT
CGCTATTACCATGGTGATGCGGTTTTGGCAGTACATCAATGGGCGTGGATAGCGGTTTGACTCACGGGGA
TTTCCAAGTCTCCACCCCATTGACGTCAATGGGAGTTTGTTTTGGCACCAAAATCAACGGGACTTTCCAA
AATGTCGTAACAACTCCGCCCCATTGACGCAAATGGGCGGTAGGCGTGTACGGTGGGAGGTCTATATAAG
CAGAGCTCTCTGGCTAACTAGAGAACCCACTGCTTACTGGCTTATCGAAATTAATACGACTCACTATAGG
GAGACCCAAGCTGGCTAGCGTTTAAACTTAAGCTTGGTACCGAGCTCGGATCCACTAGTCCAGTGTGGTG
GAATTCGCCACCATGGTGAGCAAGGGCGAGGAGGATAACATGGCCATCATCAAGGAGTTCATGCGCTTCA
AGGTGCACATGGAGGGCTCCGTGAACGGCCACGAGTTCGAGATCGAGGGCGAGGGCGAGGGCCGCCCCTA
CGAGGGCACCCAGACCGCCAAGCTGAAGGTGACCAAGGGTGGCCCCCTGCCCTTCGCCTGGGACATCCTG
TCCCCTCAGTTCATGTACGGCTCCAAGGCCTACGTGAAGCACCCCGCCGACATCCCCGACTACTTGAAGC
TGTCCTTCCCCGAGGGCTTCAAGTGGGAGCGCGTGATGAACTTCGAGGACGGCGGCGTGGTGACCGTGAC
CCAGGACTCCTCCCTGCAGGACGGCGAGTTCATCTACAAGGTGAAGCTGCGCGGCACCAACTTCCCCTCC
GACGGCCCCGTAATGCAGAAGAAGACCATGGGCTGGGAGGCCTCCTCCGAGCGGATGTACCCCGAGGACG
GCGCCCTGAAGGGCGAGATCAAGCAGAGGCTGAAGCTGAAGGACGGCGGCCACTACGACGCTGAGGTCAA
GACCACCTACAAGGCCAAGAAGCCCGTGCAGCTGCCCGGCGCCTACAACGTCAACATCAAGTTGGACATC
ACCTCCCACAACGAGGACTACACCATCGTGGAACAGTACGAACGCGCCGAGGGCCGCCACTCCACCGGCG
GCATGGACGAGCTGTACAAGTGAGCGGCCGCTCGAGTCTAGAGGGCCGGGTAAGCTCGCTTTCTTGCTGT
CCAATTTCTATTAAAGGTTCCTTTGTTCCCTAAGTCCAACTACTAAACTGGGGATTCCTGGGCCCTGAAG
AAGGGCCCCTCGACTAAGTCCAACTACTAAACTGGGCCCTGAAGAAGGGCCCATATAGGGCCCTGAAGAA
GGGCCCTATCGAGGATATTATCTCGACTAAGTCCAACTACTAAACTGGGCCCTGAAGAAGGGCCCATATA
GGGCCCTGAAGAAGGGCCCTATCGAGGATATTATCTCGAGGATATTATGAAGGGCCTTGAGCATCTGGAT
TCTATTCTATAGTGTCACCTGCTAGAGGGCCCGTTTAAACCCGCTGATCAGCCTCGACTGTGCCTTCTAG
TTGCCAGCCATCTGTTGTTTGCCCCTCCCCCGTGCCTTCCTTGACCCTGGAAGGTGCCACTCCCACTGTC
CTTTCCTAATAAAATGAGGAAATTGCATCGCATTGTCTGAGTAGGTGTCATTCTATTCTGGGGGGTGGGG
TGGGGCAGGACAGCAAGGGGGAGGATTGGGAAGACAATAGCAGGCATGCTGGGGATGCGGTGGGCTCTAT
GGCTTCTGAGGCGGAAAGAACCAGCTGGGGCTCTAGGGGGTATCCCC
[124 nt withheld, positions 6138-6261]
C
[91 nt withheld, positions 6263-6353]
A
[49 nt withheld, positions 6355-6403]
CCTTTGACGTTGGAGTCCACGTTCTTT
[32 nt withheld, positions 6431-6462]
